Addgene plasmid #59760: pCAG_mRuby2_smFP FLAG
Purpose: encodes multiple copies of an epitope tag FLAG ( not detected by anti GFP ab)
Depositing lab: Loren Looger. Depositing organization: HHMI, Janelia Research Campus. Publication: High-performance probes for light and electron microscopy. Viswanathan S, Williams ME, Bloss EB, Stasevich TJ, Speer CM, Nern A, Pfeiffer BD, Hooks BM, Li WP, English BP, Tian T, Henry GL, Macklin JJ, Patel R, Gerfen CR, Zhuang X, Wang Y, Rubin GM, Looger LL. Nat Methods. 2015 Jun;12(6):568-76. doi: 10.1038/nmeth.3365. Epub 2015 Apr 27. PubMed 25915120.
Backbone
  Vector backbone: pCAG
  Vector type: Mammalian Expression
Growth in bacteria
  Bacterial resistance: Ampicillin, 100 μg/mL
  Growth temperature: 37°C
  Growth strain: XL1 Blue
  Copy number: High Copy
Gene/Insert
  Gene/Insert name: mRuby2_smFP_FLAG
  Species: Synthetic
  Promoter: CAG
  Cloning method: Restriction Enzyme; 5′ cloning site NotI (not destroyed); 3′ cloning site AgeI (not destroyed)
  Sequencing primers: 5′ GGTTCGGCTTCTGGCGTGTGACC; 3′ ttaaagcagcgtatccacat
Terms and licenses: Academic/Nonprofit Terms; Industry Terms: Not Available to Industry
How to cite: pCAG_mRuby2_smFP FLAG was a gift from Loren Looger (Addgene plasmid # 59760 ; http://n2t.net/addgene:59760 ; RRID:Addgene_59760)
