[The description below was written by a language model from this plasmid's Addgene catalogue record and pLannotate feature annotations shown in this document.]
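Description:
pCAG_mRuby2_smFP FLAG is a 6.9 kb mammalian expression plasmid built on the pCAG backbone. It is propagated in E. coli from a high-copy ColE1/pUC-type origin and selected with ampicillin through the β-lactamase (AmpR) gene and its own promoter. Expression in mammalian cells is driven by the composite CAG promoter, annotated here as the CMV immediate-early enhancer, chicken β-actin promoter fragments and the chimeric chicken β-actin/rabbit β-globin intron. This combination gives strong, broadly active transcription.

The synthetic insert, mRuby2_smFP_FLAG, was cloned between retained NotI and AgeI sites. It encodes an mRuby2-derived scaffold carrying multiple copies of the FLAG epitope. The feature table shows clusters of FLAG repeats immediately upstream of the mRuby2 coding region and another FLAG fragment downstream of it. The mRuby2 annotation is longer than a typical fluorescent protein reading frame, which may reflect further tag insertions within the scaffold, but the record does not state this, nor whether the protein remains fluorescent. Downstream lie a small β-globin/immunoglobulin chimeric intron, a WPRE that enhances transcript stability and expression, and a bGH polyadenylation signal. A rabbit β-globin poly(A) signal from the backbone follows. Other backbone remnants include a T3 promoter, lac promoter/operator elements, and an SV40 origin with an SV40 poly(A) signal; the SV40 origin permits episomal replication in cells expressing large T antigen.

The stated purpose is to supply a densely FLAG-tagged probe that is not recognised by anti-GFP antibodies. It can therefore be detected with anti-FLAG antibodies and combined with GFP-based labels, consistent with its origin in work on high-performance immunolabelling probes for light and electron microscopy.
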