Features (pLannotate 1.2.2; 29 found; start..end, strand, type, name):
      1..380     +  enhancer       CMV enhancer: human cytomegalovirus immediate early enhancer
    382..501     +  promoter       chicken β-actin promoter (fragment): No description available
    498..624     +  promoter       chicken β-actin promoter (fragment): No description available
    625..1641    +  intron         chimeric intron: chimera between introns from chicken β-actin and rabbit β-globin
   1639..1695    +  CDS            HBB (fragment): HBB_LEPEU - Experimental evidence at protein level: Swiss-Prot protein existence level 1. Involved in oxygen transport from the lung to the various peripheral tissues. From Lepus europaeus (European hare).
   1695..1711    +  misc_feature   MCS (fragment): multiple cloning site
   1769..1794    +  CDS            5xFLAG (fragment): five tandem FLAG® epitope tags
   1799..1822    +  CDS            3xFLAG (fragment): three tandem FLAG® epitope tags
   1826..1850    +  CDS            3xFLAG (fragment): three tandem FLAG® epitope tags
   1853..2659    +  CDS            mRuby2: mRuby2 is a basic (constitutively fluorescent) red fluorescent protein published in 2012, derived from Entacmaea quadricolor. It has moderate acid sensitivity.
   2719..2743    +  CDS            2xFLAG (fragment): two tandem FLAG® epitope tags
   2792..2924    +  intron         chimeric intron: chimera between introns from human β-globin and immunoglobulin heavy chain genes
   2933..3521    +  misc_feature   WPRE: woodchuck hepatitis virus posttranscriptional regulatory element
   3525..3541    +  misc_feature   MCS (fragment): pUC18/19 multiple cloning site
   3554..3665    +  polyA_signal   bGH poly(A) signal: bovine growth hormone polyadenylation signal
   3761..3779    -  promoter       T3 promoter: promoter for bacteriophage T3 RNA polymerase
   3838..3912    +  CDS            HBB (fragment): HBB_PONPY - Experimental evidence at transcript level: Swiss-Prot protein existence level 2. Involved in oxygen transport from the lung to the various peripheral tissues. From Pongo pygmaeus (Bornean orangutan).
   3983..4038    +  polyA_signal   β-globin poly(A) signal: rabbit β-globin polyadenylation signal (Gil and Proudfoot, 1987)
   4423..4439    -  protein_bind   lac operator: The lac repressor binds to the lac operator to inhibit transcription in E. coli. This inhibition can be relieved by adding lactose or isopropyl-β-D-thiogalactopyranoside (IPTG). lac repressor encoded by lacI
   4447..4477    -  promoter       lac promoter: promoter for the E. coli lac operon
   4492..4513    -  protein_bind   CAP binding site: CAP binding activates transcription in the presence of cAMP. E. coli catabolite activator protein
   4526..4565    -  CDS            lacI (fragment): lac repressor; lacI; The lac repressor binds to the lac operator to inhibit transcription in E. coli. This inhibition can be relieved by adding lactose or isopropyl-β-D-thiogalactopyranoside (IPTG).
   4572..4594    +  promoter       SV40 promoter (fragment): SV40 enhancer and early promoter
   4618..4753    +  rep_origin     SV40 ori: SV40 origin of replication
   4773..4907    +  polyA_signal   SV40 poly(A) signal: SV40 polyadenylation signal
   4909..4963    -  CDS            lacI (fragment): lac repressor; lacI; The lac repressor binds to the lac operator to inhibit transcription in E. coli. This inhibition can be relieved by adding lactose or isopropyl-β-D-thiogalactopyranoside (IPTG).
   5146..5734    -  rep_origin     ori: high-copy-number ColE1/pMB1/pBR322/pUC origin of replication
   5905..6765    -  CDS            AmpR: β-lactamase; bla; confers resistance to ampicillin, carbenicillin, and related antibiotics
   6766..6870    -  promoter       AmpR promoter: bla
>Addgene plasmid #59760 | pCAG_mRuby2_smFP FLAG | addgene full sequence | sequence record 331324 | Addgene NGS Result
GACATTGATTATTGACTAGTTATTAATAGTAATCAATTACGGGGTCATTAGTTCATAGCCCATATATGGA
GTTCCGCGTTACATAACTTACGGTAAATGGCCCGCCTGGCTGACCGCCCAACGACCCCCGCCCATTGACG
TCAATAATGACGTATGTTCCCATAGTAACGCCAATAGGGACTTTCCATTGACGTCAATGGGTGGAGTATT
TACGGTAAACTGCCCACTTGGCAGTACATCAAGTGTATCATATGCCAAGTACGCCCCCTATTGACGTCAA
TGACGGTAAATGGCCCGCCTGGCATTATGCCCAGTACATGACCTTATGGGACTTTCCTACTTGGCAGTAC
ATCTACGTATTAGTCATCGCTATTACCATGGTCGAGGTGAGCCCCACGTTCTGCTTCACTCTCCCCATCT
CCCCCCCCTCCCCACCCCCAATTTTGTATTTATTTATTTTTTAATTATTTTGTGCAGCGATGGGGGCGGG
GGGGGGGGGGGCGGGGCGGGGCGAGGCGGAGAGGTGCGGCGGCAGCCAATCAGAGCGGCGCGCTCCGAAA
GTTTCCTTTTATGGCGAGGCGGCGGCGGCGGCGGCCCTATAAAAAGCGAAGCGCGCGGCGGGCGGGAGTC
GCTGCGCGCTGCCTTCGCCCCGTGCCCCGCTCCGCCGCCGCCTCGCGCCGCCCGCCCCGGCTCTGACTGA
CCGCGTTACTCCCACAGGTGAGCGGGCGGGACGGCCCTTCTCCTCCGGGCTGTAATTAGCGCTTGGTTTA
ATGACGGCTTGTTTCTTTTCTGTGGCTGCGTGAAAGCCTTGAGGGGCTCCGGGAGGGCCCTTTGTGCGGG
GGGAGCGGCTCGGGGGGTGCGTGCGTGTGTGTGTGCGTGGGGAGCGCCGCGTGCGGCTCCGCGCTGCCCG
GCGGCTGTGAGCGCTGCGGGCGCGGCGCGGGGCTTTGTGCGCTCCGCAGTGTGCGCGAGGGGAGCGCGGC
CGGGGGCGGTGCCCCGCGGTGCGGGGGGGGCTGCGAGGGGAACAAAGGCTGCGTGCGGGGTGTGTGCGTG
GGGGGGTGAGCAGGGGGTGTGGGCGCGTCGGTCGGGCTGCAACCCCCCCTGCACCCCCCTCCCCGAGTTG
CTGAGCACGGCCCGGCTTCGGGTGCGGGGCTCCGTACGGGGCGTGGCGCGGGGCTCGCCGTGCCGGGCGG
GGGGTGGCGGCAGGTGGGGGTGCCGGGCGGGGCGGGGCCGCCTCGGGCCGGGGAGGGCTCGGGGGAGGGG
CGCGGCGGCCCCCGGAGCGCCGGCGGCTGTCGAGGCGCGGCGAGCCGCAGCCATTGCCTTTTATGGTAAT
CGTGCGAGAGGGCGCAGGGACTTCCTTTGTCCCAAATCTGTGCGGAGCCGAAATCTGGGAGGCGCCGCCG
CACCCCCTCTAGCGGGCGCGGGGCGAAGCGGTGCGGCGCCGGCAGGAAGGAAATGGGCGGGGAGGGCCTT
CGTGCGTCGCCGCGCCGCCGTCCCCTTCTCCCTCTCCAGCCTCGGGGCTGTCCGCGGGGGGACGGCTGCC
TTCGGGGGGGACGGGGCAGGGCGGGGTTCGGCTTCTGGCGTGTGACCGGCGGCTCTAGAGCCTCTGCTAA
CCATGTTCATGCCTTCTTCTTTTTCCTACAGCTCCTGGGCAACGTGCTGGTTATTGTGCTGTCTCATCAT
TTTGGCAAAGAATTCGGTACCGCGGGCCCGGCGCGCCAGCTGGATATCTCCGGACCCGGGCTAGCGCAAT
TGCGGCCGCGCCGCCACCATGGACTACAAGGACGACGACGACAAAGGTGACTACAAAGATGATGACGATA
AAGGCGACTATAAGGACGATGACGACAAGGGCGGAAACTCACTGATCAAGGAAAACATGCGGATGAAGGT
GGTGATGGAGGGCTCCGTGAATGGTCACCAGTTCAAGTGCACCGGAGAGGGAGAGGGAAACCCGTACATG
GGAACTCAGACCATGCGCATTAAGGTCATCGAAGGAGGTCCGCTGCCGTTCGCTTTCGATATCCTGGCCA
CTTCGTTCGGAGGAGGGTCGCGCACGTTCATCAAGTACCCGAAGGGAATCCCGGACTTCTTTAAGCAGTC
ATTCCCGGAAGGATTCACTTGGGAACGGGTGACCCGGTATGAAGATGGAGGTGTGGTGACTGTCATGCAA
GATACTTCGCTGGAGGATGGGTGCCTCGTGTACCACGTCCAAGTCCGCGGAGTGAATTTCCCGTCCAACG
GACCAGTGATGCAGAAAAAGACGAAGGGTTGGGAACCTAATACTGAAATGATGTACCCCGCAGACGGAGG
GCTGAGGGGCTACACCCACATGGCGCTGAAGGTCGACGGAGGAGATTACAAGGATGACGACGATAAGCAA
CAAGATTACAAAGACGATGATGACAAGGGCCAGCAGGGCGACTACAAGGACGACGACGACAAGCAGCAGG
ACTACAAAGATGACGATGATAAAGGAGGAGGACATCTGTCCTGTTCGTTCGTGACCACCTACAGATCAAA
GAAAACCGTGGGAAACATCAAGATGCCGGGCATTCATGCCGTCGACCACCGCCTGGAGCGGCTCGAAGAA
TCAGACAATGAGATGTTCGTCGTGCAAAGAGAACATGCCGTGGCCAAGTTCGCGGGACTGGGAGGCGGTG
GAGGCGATTACAAAGACGATGATGACAAGGGTGACTATAAAGACGACGATGACAAAGGGGATTACAAGGA
TGATGATGATAAGTAGACCGGTGCTCGAGGTACCGATGAATAGCTAAGGTCGAGGCCGCAGGTAAGTATC
AAGGTTACAAGACAGGTTTAAGGAGACCAATAGAAACTGGGCTTGTCGAGACAGAGAAGACTCTTGCGTT
TCTGATAGGCACCTATTGGTCTTACTGACATCCACTTTGCCTTTCTCTCCACAGGTGTCGACAATCAACC
TCTGGATTACAAAATTTGTGAAAGATTGACTGGTATTCTTAACTATGTTGCTCCTTTTACGCTATGTGGA
TACGCTGCTTTAATGCCTTTGTATCATGCTATTGCTTCCCGTATGGCTTTCATTTTCTCCTCCTTGTATA
AATCCTGGTTGCTGTCTCTTTATGAGGAGTTGTGGCCCGTTGTCAGGCAACGTGGCGTGGTGTGCACTGT
GTTTGCTGACGCAACCCCCACTGGTTGGGGCATTGCCACCACCTGTCAGCTCCTTTCCGGGACTTTCGCT
TTCCCCCTCCCTATTGCCACGGCGGAACTCATCGCCGCCTGCCTTGCCCGCTGCTGGACAGGGGCTCGGC
TGTTGGGCACTGACAATTCCGTGGTGTTGTCGGGGAAGCTGACGTCCTTTCCATGGCTGCTCGCCTGTGT
TGCCACCTGGATTCTGCGCGGGACGTCCTTCTGCTACGTCCCTTCGGCCCTCAATCCAGCGGACCTTCCT
TCCCGCGGCCTGCTGCCGGCTCTGCGGCCTCTTCCGCGTCTTCGCCTTCGCCCTCAGACGAGTCGGATCT
CCCTTTGGGCCGCCTCCCCGCCTGGAATTCGAGCTCGGTACGATCAGCCTCGACTGTGCCTTCTAGTTGC
CAGCCATCTGTTGTTTGCCCCTCCCCCGTGCCTTCCTTGACCCTGGAAGGTGCCACTCCCACTGTCCTTT
CCTAATAAAATGAGGAAATTGCATCGCATTGTCTGAGTAGGTGTCATTCTATTCTGGGGGGTGGGGTGGG
GCAGGACAGCAAGGGGGAGGATTGGGAAGACAATAGCCCAGCTTTTGTTCCCTTTAGTGAGGGTTAATTG
CGCGCTTGGCGTAATCATGGTCATAGCTGTTTCCTGTGTGAAATTGTTATCCGCTAATTCACTCCTCAGG
TGCAGGCTGCCTATCAGAAGGTGGTGGCTGGTGTGGCCAATGCCCTGGCTCACAAATACCACTGAGATCT
TTTTCCCTCTGCCAAAAATTATGGGGACATCATGAAGCCCCTTGAGCATCTGACTTCTGGCTAATAAAGG
AAATTTATTTTCATTGCAATAGTGTGTTGGAATTTTTTGTGTCTCTCACTCGGAAGGACATATGGGAGGG
CAAATCATTTAAAACATCAGAATGAGTATTTGGTTTAGAGTTTGGCAACATATGCCCATATGCTGGCTGC
CATGAACAAAGGTTGGCTATAAAGAGGTCATCAGTATATGAAACAGCCCCCTGCTGTCCATTCCTTATTC
CATAGAAAAGCCTTGACTTGAGGTTAGATTTTTTTTATATTTTGTTTTGTGTTATTTTTTTCTTTAACAT
CCCTAAAATTTTCCTTACATGTTTTACTAGCCAGATTTTTCCTCCTCTCCTGACTACTCCCAGTCATAGC
TGTCCCTCTTCTCTTATGGAGATCCCTCGACCTGCAGCCCAAGCTTGGCGTAATCATGGTCATAGCTGTT
TCCTGTGTGAAATTGTTATCCGCTCACAATTCCACACAACATACGAGCCGGAAGCATAAAGTGTAAAGCC
TGGGGTGCCTAATGAGTGAGCTAACTCACATTAATTGCGTTGCGCTCACTGCCCGCTTTCCAGTCGGGAA
ACCTGTCGTGCCAGCGGATCCGCATCTCAATTAGTCAGCAACCATAGTCCCGCCCCTAACTCCGCCCATC
CCGCCCCTAACTCCGCCCAGTTCCGCCCATTCTCCGCCCCATGGCTGACTAATTTTTTTTATTTATGCAG
AGGCCGAGGCCGCCTCGGCCTCTGAGCTATTCCAGAAGTAGTGAGGAGGCTTTTTTGGAGGCCTAGGCTT
TTGCAAAAAGCTAACTTGTTTATTGCAGCTTATAATGGTTACAAATAAAGCAATAGCATCACAAATTTCA
CAAATAAAGCATTTTTTTCACTGCATTCTAGTTGTGGTTTGTCCAAACTCATCAATGTATCTTATCATGT
CTGGATCCGCTGCATTAATGAATCGGCCAACGCGCGGGGAGAGGCGGTTTGCGTATTGGGCGCTCTTCCG
CTTCCTCGCTCACTGACTCGCTGCGCTCGGTCGTTCGGCTGCGGCGAGCGGTATCAGCTCACTCAAAGGC
GGTAATACGGTTATCCACAGAATCAGGGGATAACGCAGGAAAGAACATGTGAGCAAAAGGCCAGCAAAAG
GCCAGGAACCGTAAAAAGGCCGCGTTGCTGGCGTTTTTCCATAGGCTCCGCCCCCCTGACGAGCATCACA
AAAATCGACGCTCAAGTCAGAGGTGGCGAAACCCGACAGGACTATAAAGATACCAGGCGTTTCCCCCTGG
AAGCTCCCTCGTGCGCTCTCCTGTTCCGACCCTGCCGCTTACCGGATACCTGTCCGCCTTTCTCCCTTCG
GGAAGCGTGGCGCTTTCTCATAGCTCACGCTGTAGGTATCTCAGTTCGGTGTAGGTCGTTCGCTCCAAGC
TGGGCTGTGTGCACGAACCCCCCGTTCAGCCCGACCGCTGCGCCTTATCCGGTAACTATCGTCTTGAGTC
CAACCCGGTAAGACACGACTTATCGCCACTGGCAGCAGCCACTGGTAACAGGATTAGCAGAGCGAGGTAT
GTAGGCGGTGCTACAGAGTTCTTGAAGTGGTGGCCTAACTACGGCTACACTAGAAGAACAGTATTTGGTA
TCTGCGCTCTGCTGAAGCCAGTTACCTTCGGAAAAAGAGTTGGTAGCTCTTGATCCGGCAAACAAACCAC
CGCTGGTAGCGGTGGTTTTTTTGTTTGCAAGCAGCAGATTACGCGCAGAAAAAAAGGATCTCAAGAAGAT
CCTTTGATCTTTTCTACGGGGTCTGACGCTCAGTGGAACGAAAACTCACGTTAAGGGATTTTGGTCATGA
GATTATCAAAAAGGATCTTCACCTAGATCCTTTTAAATTAAAAATGAAGTTTTAAATCAATCTAAAGTAT
ATATGAGTAAACTTGGTCTGACAGTTACCAATGCTTAATCAGTGAGGCACCTATCTCAGCGATCTGTCTA
TTTCGTTCATCCATAGTTGCCTGACTCCCCGTCGTGTAGATAACTACGATACGGGAGGGCTTACCATCTG
GCCCCAGTGCTGCAATGATACCGCGAGACCCACGCTCACCGGCTCCAGATTTATCAGCAATAAACCAGCC
AGCCGGAAGGGCCGAGCGCAGAAGTGGTCCTGCAACTTTATCCGCCTCCATCCAGTCTATTAATTGTTGC
CGGGAAGCTAGAGTAAGTAGTTCGCCAGTTAATAGTTTGCGCAACGTTGTTGCCATTGCTACAGGCATCG
TGGTGTCACGCTCGTCGTTTGGTATGGCTTCATTCAGCTCCGGTTCCCAACGATCAAGGCGAGTTACATG
ATCCCCCATGTTGTGCAAAAAAGCGGTTAGCTCCTTCGGTCCTCCGATCGTTGTCAGAAGTAAGTTGGCC
GCAGTGTTATCACTCATGGTTATGGCAGCACTGCATAATTCTCTTACTGTCATGCCATCCGTAAGATGCT
TTTCTGTGACTGGTGAGTACTCAACCAAGTCATTCTGAGAATAGTGTATGCGGCGACCGAGTTGCTCTTG
CCCGGCGTCAATACGGGATAATACCGCGCCACATAGCAGAACTTTAAAAGTGCTCATCATTGGAAAACGT
TCTTCGGGGCGAAAACTCTCAAGGATCTTACCGCTGTTGAGATCCAGTTCGATGTAACCCACTCGTGCAC
CCAACTGATCTTCAGCATCTTTTACTTTCACCAGCGTTTCTGGGTGAGCAAAAACAGGAAGGCAAAATGC
CGCAAAAAAGGGAATAAGGGCGACACGGAAATGTTGAATACTCATACTCTTCCTTTTTCAATATTATTGA
AGCATTTATCAGGGTTATTGTCTCATGAGCGGATACATATTTGAATGTATTTAGAAAAATAAACAAATAG
GGGTTCCGCGCACATTTCCCCGAAAAGTGCCACCTGGGTC
