>Addgene plasmid #59760 | pCAG_mRuby2_smFP FLAG | depositor partial sequence | sequence record 94141 | CDS
ATGGACTACAAGGACGACGACGACAAAGGTGACTACAAAGATGATGACGATAAAGGCGACTATAAGGACG
ATGACGACAAGGGCGGAAACTCACTGATCAAGGAAAACATGCGGATGAAGGTGGTGATGGAGGGCTCCGT
GAATGGTCACCAGTTCAAGTGCACCGGAGAGGGAGAGGGAAACCCGTACATGGGAACTCAGACCATGCGC
ATTAAGGTCATCGAAGGAGGTCCGCTGCCGTTCGCTTTCGATATCCTGGCCACTTCGTTCGGAGGAGGGT
CGCGCACGTTCATCAAGTACCCGAAGGGAATCCCGGACTTCTTTAAGCAGTCATTCCCGGAAGGATTCAC
TTGGGAACGGGTGACCCGGTATGAAGATGGAGGTGTGGTGACTGTCATGCAAGATACTTCGCTGGAGGAT
GGGTGCCTCGTGTACCACGTCCAAGTCCGCGGAGTGAATTTCCCGTCCAACGGACCAGTGATGCAGAAAA
AGACGAAGGGTTGGGAACCTAATACTGAAATGATGTACCCCGCAGACGGAGGGCTGAGGGGCTACACCCA
CATGGCGCTGAAGGTCGACGGAGGAGATTACAAGGATGACGACGATAAGCAACAAGATTACAAAGACGAT
GATGACAAGGGCCAGCAGGGCGACTACAAGGACGACGACGACAAGCAGCAGGACTACAAAGATGACGATG
ATAAAGGAGGAGGACATCTGTCCTGTTCGTTCGTGACCACCTACAGATCAAAGAAAACCGTGGGAAACAT
CAAGATGCCGGGCATTCATGCCGTCGACCACCGCCTGGAGCGGCTCGAAGAATCAGACAATGAGATGTTC
GTCGTGCAAAGAGAACATGCCGTGGCCAAGTTCGCGGGACTGGGAGGCGGTGGAGGCGATTACAAAGACG
ATGATGACAAGGGTGACTATAAAGACGACGATGACAAAGGGGATTACAAGGATGATGATGATAAGTAG
