>Addgene plasmid #59760 | pCAG_mRuby2_smFP FLAG | addgene partial sequence | sequence record 96909 | pCAGGS5 5'-ggttcggcttctggcgtgtgacc-3'
GTTCATGCCTTCTTCTTTTTCCTACAGCTCCTGGGCAACGTGCTGGTTATTGTGCTGTCTCATCATTTTG
GCAAAGAATTCGGTACCGCGGGCCCGGCGCGCCAGCTGGATATCTCCGGACCCGGGCTAGCGCAATTGCG
GCCGCGCCGCCACCATGGACTACAAGGACGACGACGACAAAGGTGACTACAAAGATGATGACGATAAAGG
CGACTATAAGGACGATGACGACAAGGGCGGAAACTCACTGATCAAGGAAAACATGCGGATGAAGGTGGTG
ATGGAGGGCTCCGTGAATGGTCACCAGTTCAAGTGCACCGGAGAGGGAGAGGGAAACCCGTACATGGGAA
CTCAGACCATGCGCATTAAGGTCATCGAAGGAGGTCCGCTGCCGTTCGCTTTCGATATCCTGGCCACTTC
GTTCGGAGGAGGGTCGCGCACGTTCATCAAGTACCCGAAGGGAATCCCGGACTTCTTTAAGCAGTCATTC
CCGGAAGGATTCACTTGGGAACGGGTGACCCGGTATGAAGATGGAGGTGTGGTGACTGTCATGCAAGATA
CTTCGCTGGAGGATGGGTGCCTCGTGTACCACGTCCAAGTCCGCGGAGTGAATTTCCCGTCCAACGGACC
AGTGATGCAGAAAAAGACGAAGGGTTGGGAACCTAATACTGAAATGATGTACCCCGCAGACGGAGGGCTG
AGGGGCTACACCCACATGGCGCTGAAGGTCGACGGAGGAGATTACAAGGATGACGACGATAAGCAACAAG
ATTACAAAGACGATGATGAC
