>Addgene plasmid #59760 | pCAG_mRuby2_smFP FLAG | addgene partial sequence | sequence record 96910 | BGH-rev 5'-TAGAAGGCACAGTCGAGG-3'
GGGAGATCCGACTCGTCTGAGGGCGAAGGCGAAGACGCGGCACCAGGCCGCAGAGCCGGCAGCAGGCCGC
GGGAAGGAAGGTCCGCCTGGATTGAGGGCCGAAGGGACGTAGCAGAAGGACGTCCCGCGCAGAATCCAGG
TGGCAACACAGGCGAGCAGCCATGGAAAGGACGTCAGCTTCCCCGACAACACCACGGAATTGTCAGTGCC
CAACAGCCGAGCCCCTGTCCAGCAGCGGGCAAGGCAGGCGGCGATGAGTTCCGCCGTGGCAATAGGGAGG
GGGAAAGCGAAAGTCCCGGAAAGGAGCTGACAGGTGGTGGCAATGCCCCAACCAGTGGGGGTTGCGTCAG
CAAACACAGTGCACACCACGCCACGTTGCCTGACAACGGGCCACAACTCCTCATAAAGAGACAGCAACCA
GGATTTATACAAGGAGGAGAAAATGAAAGCCATACGGGAAGCAATAGCATGATACAAAGGCATTAAAGCA
GCGTATCCACATAGCGTAAAAGGAGCAACATAGTTAAGAATACCAGTCAATCTTTCACAAATTTTGTAAT
CCAGAGGTTGATTGTCGACACCTGTGGAGAGAAAGGCAAAGTGGATGTCAGTAAGACCCAATAGGTGCCC
TATCAGAAACGCAAGAGTCTTCTCTGTCTCGACAAGCCCAGTTTCTATTGGTCTCCTTTAAACTGTCTTG
TAAACCTTTGATACTTTACCCTGCGGCCTCG
