>Addgene plasmid #59760 | pCAG_mRuby2_smFP FLAG | addgene partial sequence | sequence record 98424 | pCAGGS-3 5'-TCCTTAAACCTGTCTTGTAA-3'
GACTTAGCTATTATCGGTACCTCGAGCACCGGGTCTACTTATCATCATCATCCTTGTAATCCCCTTTGTC
ATCGTCGTCTTTATAGTCACCCTTGTCATCATCGTCTTTGTAATCGCCTCCACCGCCTCCCAGTCCCGCG
AACTTGGCCACGGCATGTTCTCTTTGCACGACGAACATCTCATTGTCTGATTCTTCGAGCCGCTCCAGGC
GGTGGTCGACGGCATGAATGCCCGGCATCTTGATGTTTCCCACGGTTTTCTTTGATCTGTAGGTGGTCAC
GAACGAACAGGACAGATGTCCTCCTCCTTTATCATCGTCATCTTTGTAGTCCTGCTGCTTGTCGTCGTCG
TCCTTGTAGTCGCCCTGCTGGCCCTTGTCATCATCGTCTTTGTAATCTTGTTGCTTATCGTCGTCATCCT
TGTAATCTCCTCCGTCGACCTTCAGCGCCATGTGGGTGTAGCCCCTCAGCCCTCCGTCTGCGGGGTACAT
CATTTCAGTATTAGGTTCCCAACCCTTCGTCTTTTTCTGCATCACTGGTCCGTTGGACGGGAAATTCACT
CCGCGGACTTGGACGTGGTACACGAGGCACCCATCCTCCAGCGAAGTATCTTGCATGACAGTCACCACAC
CTCCATCTTCATACCGGGTCACCCGTTCCCAAGTGAATCCTTCCGGGAATGACTGCTTAAAGAAGTCCGG
GATTCCCTTCGGGTACTTGATGAACGTGCGCGACCCTCCTCCG
